>Addgene plasmid #59649 | pGEM-T Dmel Or33c | addgene partial sequence | sequence record 97509 | M13pUC-Fwd 5'-CCCAGTCACGACGTTGTAAAACG-3'
TGTAATACGACTCACTATAGGGCGAATTGGGCCCGACGTCGCATGCTCCCGGCCGCCATGGCCGCGGGAT
TTTGATCGTACCATCTGCTGGGAGAAGATCGCATATGGCAGCCGTTCCAACTCCTCGGCTACTTCGCTGG
CAAAATAGCAGCTGGGAAAGAGCTGCACGCAGACCACTCCAAAGAACACCAAGTAGTAGACCAGCGAAAT
GGTGTCGCCCACAAAGAAGAGCATGTAGGAGACAATGATGCACAGAGTGGCTCCACATCCGCCCAGCTGC
ACCAGTTGCACTTCGCTGATGGTCCGGCTCACCAGGTTGTGGAATCGCACCAAGAGTTTATGCTGCTCAA
TGTAATCCAGCAAACGCTGATGATTCACCACCGTCTCGTCATCGAAGTATCCCAGTTGACCCATTCGTAT
GGACCACAAATGGACATGTCCGGCCAGAAGGCATAGGGTCAGTGGGGTATAGGTATCGTTGCCCAGCCCC
TGGAAGCCTTCAACTAACATGCTGAATACCTGATAGCCCAAGGCTACTGCGCCGAGAAAGCGATTGCTCT
CCAAGTCGAATGGGAAATAGGCTGGATAGAGAAGTTCCCAATTTCCGCTAATAACCTGAACGAAGACGCC
GAACAGGAAAAGCGCATAGATCATGCCAAAGCTGATATAGAGACATCTTGTAAAGCGCCTAGCATGGCAA
TGTACGTGATCCCGATAGTAACGATGCTCCTGTTCGCTGGCAATAAATGTGTCTAATTGCTCGATCAGTG
ATTCGATTTCCACAATCTGCGGCAAGTGATACAAGTGGGCCACATGCTTCAGACTGCAGGCCACACAAGT
CAGAGACATGGTCAGGTTCTTAAAGAACTCAGCGGTAGATGGAAGTAGCAGAAGATGCAGCAGCAGATGC
AGTGGAAACCACAAGGTGACCAGGATGTGCAGCAACACCACGTACAGCTGGACAGGACGTGAGGAATCCT
TGAAGAAAGTCGGAATCACTAGTGCGGCCGCCTGCAGGTCGACCATATGGGAGAGCTCCCAACGCGTTGG
AT
