>Addgene plasmid #59649 | pGEM-T Dmel Or33c | addgene partial sequence | sequence record 97510 | M13pUC-Rev 5'-AGCGGATAACAATTTCACACAGG-3'
TGACCATGATTACGCCAAGCTATTTAGGTGACACTATAGAATACTCAAGCTATGCATCCAACGCGTTGGG
AGCTCTCCCATATGGTCGACCTGCAGGCGGCCGCACTAGTGATTCCGACTTTCTTCAAGGATTCCTCACG
TCCTGTCCAGCTGTACGTGGTGTTGCTGCACATCCTGGTCACCTTGTGGTTTCCACTGCATCTGCTGCTG
CATCTTCTGCTACTTCCATCTACCGCTGAGTTCTTTAAGAACCTGACCATGTCTCTGACTTGTGTGGCCT
GCAGTCTGAAGCATGTGGCCCACTTGTATCACTTGCCGCAGATTGTGGAAATCGAATCACTGATCGAGCA
ATTAGACACATTTATTGCCAGCGAACAGGAGCATCGTTACTATCGGGATCACGTACATTGCCATGCTAGG
CGCTTTACAAGATGTCTCTATATCAGCTTTGGCATGATCTATGCGCTTTTCCTGTTCGGCGTCTTCGTTC
AGGTTATTAGCGGAAATTGGGAACTTCTCTATCCAGCCTATTTCCCATTCGACTTGGAGAGCAATCGCTT
TCTCGGCGCAGTAGCCTTGGGCTATCAGGTATTCAGCATGTTAGTTGAAGGCTTCCAGGGGCTGGGCAAC
GATACCTATACCCCACTGACCCTATGCCTTCTGGCCGGACATGTCCATTTGTGGTCCATACGAATGGGTC
AACTGGGATACTTCGATGACGAGACGGTGGTGAATCATCAGCGTTTGCTGGATTACATTGAGCAGCATAA
ACTCTTGGTGCGATTCCACAACCTGGTGAGCCGGACCATCAGCGAAGTGCAACTGGTGCAGCTGGGCGGA
TGTGGAGCCACTCTGTGCATCATTGTCTCCTACATGCTCTTCTTTGTGGGCGACACCATTTCGCTGGTCT
ACTACTTGGTGTTCTTTGGAGTGGTCTGCGTGCAGCTCTTTCCCAGCTGCTATTTTGCCAGCGAAGTAGC
CGAGGAGTTGGAACGGCTGCCATATGCGA
