[The description below was written by a language model from this plasmid's Addgene catalogue record.]
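Description:
pGEM-T Dmel Or33c is a small bacterial cloning plasmid built on the commercial pGEM-T backbone (about 3 kb), a high-copy vector maintained in E. coli under ampicillin selection. pGEM-T is a T-overhang vector designed for direct ligation of PCR products, although the cloning method for this particular construct is recorded as unknown. Although catalogued as a bacterial expression vector, its stated role is as a probe template rather than as a means of producing protein.

The insert is a roughly 900 bp fragment of the Drosophila melanogaster odorant receptor gene Or33c (CG5006, also known by earlier names such as DOR71 and Or33B.3), amplified from genomic DNA rather than cDNA, so it may include intronic sequence; the record does not say which part of the gene is covered or in which orientation it sits. The insert can be read from either side with standard M13 forward and reverse primers. In the pGEM-T family, the cloning site is generally flanked by opposing T7 and SP6 phage RNA polymerase promoters, which allow in vitro transcription of sense or antisense RNA from the cloned fragment, but no feature table is provided here to confirm the exact arrangement.

The stated purpose is to serve as a probe for Or33c expression. This fits its origin in work mapping the spatial distribution of olfactory receptor transcripts in the fly antenna, where labelled probes made from such plasmids are typically hybridised to tissue to reveal which sensory neurons express a given receptor.
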