Addgene plasmid #59649: pGEM-T Dmel Or33c
Purpose: Probe for Drosophila melanogaster Or33c expression
Depositing lab: Richard Axel & Leslie Vosshall. Depositing organization: Columbia University. Publication: A spatial map of olfactory receptor expression in the Drosophila antenna. Vosshall LB, Amrein H, Morozov PS, Rzhetsky A, Axel R. Cell. 1999 Mar 5;96(5):725-36. 10.1016/S0092-8674(00)80582-6 PubMed 10089887.
Backbone
  Vector backbone: pGEM-T
  Backbone manufacturer: Promega
  Backbone size w/o insert (bp): 3000
  Vector type: Bacterial Expression
Growth in bacteria
  Bacterial resistance: Ampicillin, 100 μg/mL
  Growth temperature: 37°C
  Growth strain: DH5alpha
  Copy number: High Copy
Gene/Insert
  Gene/Insert name: Or33c
  Species: D. melanogaster (fly)
  Insert size (bp): 900
  Entrez Gene: Or33c (a.k.a. Dmel_CG5006, 33B.3, 33c, AN2, CG5006, DOR33B.3, DOR71, Dmel\CG5006, Or33B.3, Or71, dor71)
  Cloning method: Unknown
  Sequencing primers: 5′ M13-F20; 3′ M13-Rev
Terms and licenses: Academic/Nonprofit Terms; Industry Terms: Not Available to Industry
Depositor comments: source: Genomic DNA
How to cite: pGEM-T Dmel Or33c was a gift from Richard Axel & Leslie Vosshall (Addgene plasmid # 59649 ; http://n2t.net/addgene:59649 ; RRID:Addgene_59649)
